Addgene plasmid #181949: pRB117.2
Purpose: aTc-inducible expression of NarL with N-terminal mNeonGreen fusion. Also contains mCherry under NarL-controlled promoter PdcuS
Depositing lab: Jeffrey Tabor. Depositing organization: Rice University. Publication: Real-time detection of response regulator phosphorylation dynamics in live bacteria. Butcher RJ, Tabor JJ. Proc Natl Acad Sci U S A. 2022 Aug 30;119(35):e2201204119. doi: 10.1073/pnas.2201204119. Epub 2022 Aug 22. PubMed 35994658.
Backbone
  Vector backbone: ColE1
  Backbone size w/o insert (bp): 1706
  Vector type: Bacterial Expression
Growth in bacteria
  Bacterial resistance: Chloramphenicol, 25 μg/mL
  Growth temperature: 37°C
  Growth strain: DH5alpha
  Copy number: High Copy
Gene/Insert
  Gene/Insert name: mNG-NarL; mCherry; tetR
  Species: Synthetic; narL - E. coli
  Mutation: See Depositor Comments Below
  GenBank ID: NarL - 945795; mNG - QIK01997; mCherry - UFQ89828; tetR - WP_000470728
  Entrez Gene: narL (a.k.a. b1221, ECK1215, frdR, narR); AX04_RS23485 (a.k.a. AX04_RS23485, AX04_23495)
  Promoter: mNG-NarL-PLtetO-1; mCherry-PdcuS; tetR-J23106
  Tag / fusion protein: mNeonGreen (N terminal on insert)
  Cloning method: Restriction Enzyme; 5′ cloning site BsaI (destroyed during cloning); 3′ cloning site BsaI (destroyed during cloning)
Terms and licenses: Academic/Nonprofit Terms; Industry Terms: Not Available to Industry
Depositor comments: Please note: Plasmid contains an E7G mutation in mNeonGreen. This mutation is in the unstructured N-terminal region prior to the classic fluorescent protein beta-barrel shape and is not known to affect plasmid function.
How to cite: pRB117.2 was a gift from Jeffrey Tabor (Addgene plasmid # 181949 ; http://n2t.net/addgene:181949 ; RRID:Addgene_181949)
