[The description below was written by a language model from this plasmid's Addgene catalogue record and pLannotate feature annotations shown in this document.]
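Description:
pRB117.2 is a high-copy bacterial expression plasmid of about 5.5 kb, built on a minimal ColE1-type origin and selected with chloramphenicol through a cat (CmR) gene driven by its own promoter and followed by a lambda t0 terminator. It was assembled by BsaI-based cloning, with the sites destroyed in the process, and carries three separately terminated transcription units in the same orientation.

The first unit places an mNeonGreen–NarL fusion under the PLtetO-1 promoter, with the green fluorescent protein at the N terminus of the E. coli nitrate/nitrite response regulator NarL and rrnB T1 and T7Te terminators downstream. The third unit constitutively expresses TetR. The record names its promoter as J23106; the automated annotation matches this region only as a fragment of the related J23119 promoter. TetR represses PLtetO-1 by binding its tet operators, so adding anhydrotetracycline relieves repression and allows graded control of the fusion protein level. The second unit is a transcriptional reporter: mCherry is placed under the NarL-controlled PdcuS promoter, which is stated in the catalogue entry but not annotated in the feature table and presumably lies in the unannotated stretch upstream of the mCherry coding sequence. It is followed by rrnB T1 and his operon terminators.

Together these parts allow the amount of labelled NarL to be set with inducer while red fluorescence reports its transcriptional output, in keeping with the associated work on detecting response regulator phosphorylation dynamics in live bacteria. The depositor notes an E7G substitution in the unstructured N-terminal region of mNeonGreen that is not known to affect function.
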