Features (pLannotate 1.2.2; 16 found; start..end, strand, type, name):
     33..106     +  promoter       PLtetO-1 promoter: modified phage lambda PL promoter with tet operator sites (Lutz and Bujard, 1997)
    192..899     +  CDS            mNeonGreen: mNeonGreen is a basic (constitutively fluorescent) green/yellow fluorescent protein published in 2013, derived from Branchiostoma lanceolatum. It is reported to be a very rapidly-maturing monomer with moderate acid sensitivity.
    930..1577    +  CDS            narL: NARL_ECOLI - Also known as frdR. Experimental evidence at protein level: Swiss-Prot protein existence level 1. This protein activates the expression of the nitrate reductase (narGHJI) and formate dehydrogenase-N (fdnGHI) operons and represses the transcription of the fumarate reductase (frdABCD) operon in response to a nitrate/nitrite induction signal transmitted by either the NarX or NarQ proteins. From Escherichia coli (strain K12).
   1589..1660    +  terminator     rrnB T1 terminator: transcription terminator T1 from the E. coli rrnB gene
   1676..1703    +  terminator     T7Te terminator: phage T7 early transcription terminator
   1919..2626    +  CDS            mCherry: mCherry is a basic (constitutively fluorescent) red fluorescent protein published in 2004, derived from Discosoma sp.. It is reported to be a very rapidly-maturing monomer with low acid sensitivity.
   2635..2721    +  terminator     rrnB T1 terminator: Escherichia coli rrnB; transcription terminator T1 from the E. coli rrnB gene
   2735..2792    +  terminator     his operon terminator: This putative transcriptin terminator from the E. coli his operon has a 2-bp deletion introduced during synthesis. Its efficiency has not been determined.
   2866..2909    +  misc_feature   MCS (fragment): pUC18/19 multiple cloning site
   2916..2944    +  promoter       J23119 promoter (fragment): bacterial promoter (Registry of Standard Biological Parts BBa J23119)
   2979..3605    +  CDS            TetR: tetracycline repressor TetR; tetR; TetR binds to the tetracycline operator tetO to inhibit transcription. This inhibition can be relieved by adding tetracycline or doxycycline.
   3611..3697    +  terminator     rrnB T1 terminator: Escherichia coli rrnB; transcription terminator T1 from the E. coli rrnB gene
   3862..4450    -  rep_origin     ori: high-copy-number ColE1/pMB1/pBR322/pUC origin of replication
   4538..4632    -  terminator     lambda t0 terminator: transcription terminator from phage lambda
   4653..5312    -  CDS            CmR: chloramphenicol acetyltransferase; cat; confers resistance to chloramphenicol
   5313..5411    -  promoter       cat promoter: promoter of the E. coli cat gene encoding chloramphenicol acetyltransferase
>Addgene plasmid #181949 | pRB117.2 | addgene full sequence | sequence record 356570 | Addgene NGS Result
CGTATCACGAGGCCCTTTCGTCTTCACCTCGATCCCTATCAGTGATAGAGATTGACATCCCTATCAGTGA
TAGAGATACTGAGCACATCAGCAGGACGCACTGACCGGGCCCAAGTTCACTTAAAAAGGAGATCAACAAT
GAAAGCAATTTTCGTACTGAAACATCTTAATCATGCCTAGGAAGTTTTCTAATGGTTTCGAAAGGTGAGG
GGGATAACATGGCGTCGCTGCCTGCTACACATGAACTGCATATTTTCGGCAGCATCAACGGAGTTGATTT
CGACATGGTGGGCCAAGGCACCGGCAACCCGAACGACGGCTATGAAGAATTGAATTTGAAATCTACCAAG
GGCGACTTGCAATTTAGTCCGTGGATTCTGGTACCGCATATTGGTTATGGTTTTCATCAGTATCTGCCCT
ACCCAGACGGAATGAGCCCATTTCAGGCGGCTATGGTGGATGGCAGTGGCTATCAGGTCCATCGCACCAT
GCAATTCGAGGATGGGGCGAGCCTGACCGTGAATTATCGGTACACTTACGAAGGTTCACATATTAAAGGT
GAAGCACAAGTTAAAGGCACCGGCTTCCCGGCGGATGGCCCAGTGATGACCAACAGCCTGACGGCGGCGG
ACTGGTGTCGTAGCAAAAAGACGTATCCCAATGATAAAACAATTATTTCTACCTTTAAATGGAGTTACAC
CACGGGTAACGGTAAACGCTACCGTAGCACGGCTCGCACCACATACACCTTTGCGAAACCCATGGCCGCG
AACTATCTGAAAAATCAGCCGATGTATGTGTTTCGCAAAACGGAACTGAAACATTCGAAAACTGAACTCA
ATTTCAAAGAGTGGCAAAAAGCCTTCACCGACGTAATGGGCATGGATGAACTGTACAAAGGTGGCGGTGG
CTCTGGAGGTGGTGGGTCCATGAGTAATCAGGAACCGGCTACTATCCTGCTGATTGACGATCACCCGATG
CTGCGAACTGGCGTAAAACAGCTTATCAGTATGGCACCAGATATCACCGTGGTTGGCGAAGCGAGTAATG
GCGAACAGGGTATTGAACTGGCGGAGTCTCTTGATCCCGATCTGATCCTGTTAGATCTCAATATGCCCGG
CATGAACGGTCTGGAAACGCTGGATAAACTGCGCGAAAAGTCCCTCTCAGGGCGCATTGTGGTATTCAGC
GTCTCTAACCATGAAGAAGATGTGGTCACCGCACTGAAACGCGGCGCGGATGGCTATCTGTTAAAAGATA
TGGAACCGGAAGATCTGCTGAAAGCATTGCATCAGGCAGCTGCTGGCGAAATGGTATTAAGCGAAGCATT
AACGCCTGTTCTGGCCGCCAGCTTGCGCGCTAACCGTGCCACTACTGAGCGCGATGTTAACCAGTTAACC
CCACGCGAGCGCGATATTCTCAAGCTGATTGCCCAGGGTTTGCCGAACAAGATGATTGCCCGCCGCCTGG
ATATCACCGAAAGCACAGTAAAAGTGCACGTCAAGCACATGCTGAAGAAAATGAAGCTCAAGTCTCGCGT
GGAAGCAGCGGTATGGGTGCATCAGGAGCGCATTTTCTGACCAGGCATCAAATAAAACGAAAGGCTCAGT
CGAAAGACTGGGCCTTTCGTTTTATCTGTTGTTTGTCGGTGAACGCTCTCTACTAGAGTCACACTGGCTC
ACCTTCGGGTGGGCCTTTCTGCGTTTATAGTAAATCACTGCATAATTCGTGTCGCTCAAGGCGCACTCCC
GTTCTGAGAGTCTCTTCCCCTATATAGCCAATCATTCTTACTCCCTTTGAATTACCCGCCTCATCAGAGA
TAATGCTTAAGAAGGGCCCAAGTTCACTTAAAAAGGAGATCAACAATGAAAGCAATTTTCGTACTGAAAC
ATCTTAATCATGCCTAGGAAGTTTTCTAATGGTGAGCAAGGGCGAGGAGGATAACATGGCCATCATCAAG
GAGTTCATGCGCTTCAAGGTGCACATGGAGGGCTCCGTGAACGGCCACGAGTTCGAGATCGAGGGCGAGG
GCGAGGGCCGCCCCTACGAGGGCACCCAGACCGCCAAGCTGAAGGTGACCAAGGGTGGCCCCCTGCCCTT
CGCCTGGGACATCCTGTCCCCTCAGTTCATGTACGGCTCCAAGGCCTACGTGAAGCACCCCGCCGACATC
CCCGACTACTTGAAGCTGTCCTTCCCCGAGGGCTTCAAGTGGGAGCGCGTGATGAACTTCGAGGACGGCG
GCGTGGTGACCGTGACCCAGGACTCCTCCCTGCAGGACGGCGAGTTCATCTACAAGGTGAAGCTGCGCGG
CACCAACTTCCCCTCCGACGGCCCCGTAATGCAGAAGAAGACCATGGGCTGGGAGGCCTCCTCCGAGCGG
ATGTACCCCGAGGACGGCGCCCTGAAGGGCGAGATCAAGCAGAGGCTGAAGCTGAAGGACGGCGGCCACT
ACGACGCTGAGGTCAAGACCACCTACAAGGCCAAGAAGCCCGTGCAGCTGCCCGGCGCCTACAACGTCAA
CATCAAGTTGGACATCACCTCCCACAACGAGGACTACACCATCGTGGAACAGTACGAACGCGCCGAGGGC
CGCCACTCCACCGGCGGCATGGACGAGCTGTACAAGTAAGGCATCAAATAAAACGAAAGGCTCAGTCGAA
AGACTGGGCCTTTCGTTTTATCTGTTGTTTGTCGGTGAACGCTCTCCTGAGTAGGACAAATCCGCCGCCC
TAGATCCGGCAAAAAAGGGCAAGGTGTCACCACCCTGCCCTTTTTCTTTAAAACCGAAAAGATTACTTCG
CGTTGATAATGTTTTTTGCGCCGACATCATAACGGTTCTGGCAAATATTCTGAAATGAGCTGCTCGTACC
CGTGGATCCTCTAGAGTCGACCTGCAGGCATGCAAGCTTTTTACGGCTAGCTCAGTCCTAGGTATAGTGC
TAGCCCAGCCAGAGAAACACTCTTTAACAGGGGGTAGTATGATGTCTCGTTTAGATAAAAGTAAAGTGAT
TAACAGCGCATTAGAGCTGCTTAATGAGGTCGGAATCGAAGGTTTAACAACCCGTAAACTCGCCCAGAAG
CTAGGTGTAGAGCAGCCTACATTGTATTGGCATGTAAAAAATAAGCGGGCTTTGCTCGACGCCTTAGCCA
TTGAGATGTTAGATAGGCACCATACTCACTTTTGCCCTTTAGAAGGGGAAAGCTGGCAAGATTTTTTACG
TAATAACGCTAAAAGTTTTAGATGTGCTTTACTAAGTCATCGCGATGGAGCAAAAGTACATTTAGGTACA
CGGCCTACAGAAAAACAGTATGAAACTCTCGAAAATCAATTAGCCTTTTTATGCCAACAAGGTTTTTCAC
TAGAGAATGCATTATATGCACTCAGCGCAGTGGGGCATTTTACTTTAGGTTGCGTATTGGAAGATCAAGA
GCATCAAGTCGCTAAAGAAGAAAGGGAAACACCTACTACTGATAGTATGCCGCCATTATTACGACAAGCT
ATCGAATTATTTGATCACCAAGGTGCAGAGCCAGCCTTCTTATTCGGCCTTGAATTGATCATATGCGGAT
TAGAAAAACAACTTAAATGTGAAAGTGGGTCTTAAGGCATCAAATAAAACGAAAGGCTCAGTCGAAAGAC
TGGGCCTTTCGTTTTATCTGTTGTTTGTCGGTGAACGCTCTCCTGAGTAGGACAAATCCGCCGCCCTAGA
CCTAGGGCGTTCGGCTGCGGCGAGCGGTATCAGCTCACTCAAAGGCGGTAATACGGTTATCCACAGAATC
AGGGGATAACGCATGCAAGAACATGTGAGCAAAAGGCCAGCAAAAGGCCAGGAACCGTAAAAAGGCCGCG
TTGCTGGCGTTTTTCCATAGGCTCCGCCCCCCTGACGAGCATCACAAAAATCGACGCTCAAGTCAGAGGT
GGCGAAACCCGACAGGACTATAAAGATACCAGGCGTTTCCCCCTGGAAGCTCCCTCGTGCGCTCTCCTGT
TCCGACCCTGCCGCTTACCGGATACCTGTCCGCCTTTCTCCCTTCGGGAAGCGTGGCGCTTTCTCATAGC
TCACGCTGTAGGTATCTCAGTTCGGTGTAGGTCGTTCGCTCCAAGCTGGGCTGTGTGCACGAACCCCCCG
TTCAGCCCGACCGCTGCGCCTTATCCGGTAACTATCGTCTTGAGTCCAACCCGGTAAGACACGACTTATC
GCCACTGGCAGCAGCCACTGGTAACAGGATTAGCAGAGCGAGGTATGTAGGCGGTGCTACAGAGTTCTTG
AAGTGGTGGCCTAACTACGGCTACACTAGAAGGACAGTATTTGGTATCTGCGCTCTGCTGAAGCCAGTTA
CCTTCGGAAAAAGAGTTGGTAGCTCTTGATCCGGCAAACAAACCACCGCTGGTAGCGGTGGTTTTTTTGT
TTGCAAGCAGCAGATTACGCGCAGAAAAAAAGGATCTCAAGAAGATCCTTTGATCTTTTCTACGGGGTCT
GACGCTCAGTGGAACGAAAACTCACGTTAAGGGATTTTGGTCATGACTAGTGCTTGGATTCTCACCAATA
AAAAACGCCCGGCGGCAACCGAGCGTTCTGAACAAATCCAGATGGAGTTCTGAGGTCATTACTGGATCTA
TCAACAGGAGTCCAAGCGAGCTCGATATCAAATTACGCCCCGCCCTGCCACTCATCGCAGTACTGTTGTA
ATTCATTAAGCATTCTGCCGACATGGAAGCCATCACAAACGGCATGATGAACCTGAATCGCCAGCGGCAT
CAGCACCTTGTCGCCTTGCGTATAATATTTGCCCATGGTGAAAACGGGGGCGAAGAAGTTGTCCATATTG
GCCACGTTTAAATCAAAACTGGTGAAACTCACCCAGGGATTGGCTGAGACGAAAAACATATTCTCAATAA
ACCCTTTAGGGAAATAGGCCAGGTTTTCACCATAACACGCCACATCTTGCGAATATATGTGTAGAAACTG
CCGGAAATCGTCGTGGTATTCACTCCAGAGCGATGAAAACGTTTCAGTTTGCTCATGGAAAACGGTGTAA
CAAGGGTGAACACTATCCCATATCACCAGCTCACCGTCTTTCATTGCCATACGAAATTCCGGATGAGCAT
TCATCAGGCGGGCAAGAATGTGAATAAAGGCCGGATAAAACTTGTGCTTATTTTTCTTTACGGTCTTTAA
AAAGGCCGTAATATCCAGCTGAACGGTCTGGTTATAGGTACATTTAGCAACTGACTGAAATGCCTCAAAA
TGTTCTTTACGATGCCATTGGGATATATCAACGGTGGTATATCCAGTGATTTTTTTCTCCATTTTAGCTT
CCTTAGCTCCTGAAAATCTCGATAACTCAAAAAATACGACCGGTAGTGATCTTATTTCATTATGGTGAAA
GTTGGAACCTCTTACGGGCCGGCCAACGTCTCATTTTCGCCAGATATCGACGTCTAAGAAACCATTATTA
TCATGACATTAACCTATAAAAATAGG
